Addgene plasmid #230313: AiP13612 - pAAV-AiE1020h-minBG-SYFP2-P2A-3XFLAG-10aa-H2B-WPRE3-BGHpA (Alias: CN3612)
Purpose: AiE1020h is an enhancer sequence, designed to drive AAV-mediated transgene expression in specific populations of brain cells
Depositing lab: Allen Institute for Brain Science & Boaz Levi. Depositing organization: Allen Institute. Publication: A suite of enhancer AAVs and transgenic mouse lines for genetic access to cortical cell types. Ben-Simon Y, Hooper M, Narayan S, Daigle TL, Dwivedi D, Way SW, Oster A, Stafford DA, Mich JK, Taormina MJ, Martinez RA, Opitz-Araya X, Roth JR, Alexander JR, Allen S, Amster A, Arbuckle J, Ayala A, Baker PM, Bakken TE, Barcelli T, Barta S, Bendrick J, Bertagnolli D, Bielstein C, Bishwakarma P, Bowlus J, Boyer G, Brouner K, Casian B, Casper T, Chakka AB, Chakrabarty R, Chance RK, Chavan S, Clark M, Colbert K, Collman F, Daniel S, Departee M, DiValentin P, Donadio N, Dotson N, Egdorf T, Fliss T, Gabitto M, Garcia J, Gary A, Gasperini M, Gloe J, Goldy J, Gore BB, Graybuck L, Greisman N, Haeseleer F, Halterman C, Haradon Z, Hastings SD, Helback O, Ho W, Hockemeyer D, Huang C, Huff S, Hunker A, Johansen N, Jones D, Juneau Z, Kalmbach B, Kannan M, Khem S, Kussick E, Kutsal R, Larsen R, Lee C, Lee AY, Leibly M, Lenz GH, Li S, Liang E, Lusk N, Madigan Z, Malloy J, Malone J, McCue R, Melchor J, Mollenkopf T, Moosman S, Morin E, Newman D, Ng L, Ngo K, Omstead V, Otto S, Oyama A, Pena N, Pham T, Phillips E, Pom CA, Potekhina L, Ransford S, Ray PL, Rette D, Reynoldson C, Rimorin C, Rocha D, Ruiz A, Sanchez REA, Sawyer L, Sedeno-Cortes A, Sevigny JP, Shapovalova N, Shepard N, Shulga L, Sigler AR, Siverts L, Soliman S, Somasundaram S, Staats B, Stewart K, Szelenyi E, Tieu M, Trader C, Tran A, van Velthoven CTJ, Walker M, Wang Y, Weed N, Wirthlin M, Wood T, Wynalda B, Yao Z, Zhou T, Ariza J, Dee N, Reding M, Ronellenfitch K, Mufti S, Sunkin SM, Smith KA, Esposito L, Waters J, Thyagarajan B, Yao S, Lein ES, Zeng H, Levi BP, Ngai J, Ting JT, Tasic B. Cell. 2025 May 16:S0092-8674(25)00513-6. doi: 10.1016/j.cell.2025.05.002. PubMed 40403729.
Backbone
  Vector backbone: pAAV2
  Vector type: AAV
Growth in bacteria
  Bacterial resistance: Ampicillin, 100 μg/mL
  Growth temperature: 37°C
  Growth strain: NEB Stable
  Copy number: High Copy
Gene/Insert
  Gene/Insert name: SYFP2-P2A-3XFLAG-10aa-H2B
  Species: Synthetic
  Promoter: minBG
  Cloning method: Gibson Cloning
Terms and licenses: Academic/Nonprofit Terms; Industry Terms: Not Available to Industry
How to cite: AiP13612 - pAAV-AiE1020h-minBG-SYFP2-P2A-3XFLAG-10aa-H2B-WPRE3-BGHpA (Alias: CN3612) was a gift from Allen Institute for Brain Science & Boaz Levi (Addgene plasmid # 230313 ; http://n2t.net/addgene:230313 ; RRID:Addgene_230313)
