[The description below was written by a language model from this plasmid's Addgene catalogue record and pLannotate feature annotations shown in this document.]
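Description:
AiP13612 - pAAV-AiE1020h-minBG-SYFP2-P2A-3XFLAG-10aa-H2B-WPRE3-BGHpA (alias CN3612) is an AAV transfer plasmid built on a pAAV2 backbone and intended for packaging into recombinant adeno-associated virus for delivery to brain tissue. In bacteria it is maintained at high copy through a ColE1/pUC-type origin and selected with ampicillin via the β-lactamase gene. An f1 phage origin and small remnants of pBR322 bom and rop sequences are also present in the backbone. The expression cassette is flanked by AAV2 inverted terminal repeats, which provide the signals for genome replication and encapsidation. The automated annotation detects one complete ITR and only two short fragments of the other, which may reflect limits of annotating or sequencing these structured repeats rather than a real truncation.

The payload is driven by the enhancer AiE1020h placed upstream of the minimal beta-globin promoter (minBG), so that expression depends on the cell-type-selective activity of the enhancer. Neither the enhancer nor the minimal promoter is called in the feature table, but an unannotated stretch between the upstream ITR fragments and the reporter could accommodate them. The synthetic open reading frame encodes the yellow fluorescent protein SYFP2, a P2A self-cleaving peptide, and a 3xFLAG tag joined through a ten-residue linker to human histone H2B. Expressing cells therefore produce soluble fluorescent protein and a separate, epitope-tagged nuclear histone, which is suited to antibody detection of labelled nuclei. A shortened WPRE (WPRE3, annotated as two fragments) enhances transcript expression, and the bovine growth hormone polyadenylation signal terminates the transcript. The construct belongs to a collection of enhancer AAVs for genetic access to cortical cell types. The record does not state which cell population AiE1020h targets.
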