Features (pLannotate 1.2.2; 16 found; start..end, strand, type, name):
    752..817     +  CDS            3xFLAG: three tandem FLAG® epitope tags, followed by an enterokinase cleavage site
    848..1225    +  CDS            H2B: human histone H2B; HIST1H2BJ
   1259..1416    +  misc_feature   WPRE (fragment): woodchuck hepatitis virus posttranscriptional regulatory element
   1422..1502    +  misc_feature   WPRE (fragment): woodchuck hepatitis virus posttranscriptional regulatory element
   1519..1630    +  polyA_signal   bGH poly(A) signal: bovine growth hormone polyadenylation signal
   1748..1888    +  repeat_region  AAV2 ITR: inverted terminal repeat of adeno-associated virus serotype 2 inverted
   1893..1944    -  misc_feature   bom (fragment): basis of mobility region from pBR322
   1963..2418    +  rep_origin     f1 ori (sequence partly withheld): f1 bacteriophage origin of replication; arrow indicates direction of (+) strand synthesis
   2419..2468    -  misc_feature   bom (fragment): basis of mobility region from pBR322
   2570..2605    -  CDS            rop (fragment): Rop protein, which maintains plasmids at low copy number; rop
   2700..2804    +  promoter       AmpR promoter: bla
   2805..3665    +  CDS            AmpR: β-lactamase; bla; confers resistance to ampicillin, carbenicillin, and related antibiotics
   3836..4424    +  rep_origin     ori: high-copy-number ColE1/pMB1/pBR322/pUC origin of replication
   4497..4524    +  repeat_region  AAV2 ITR (fragment): inverted terminal repeat of adeno-associated virus serotype 2 inverted
   4553..4580    +  repeat_region  AAV2 ITR (fragment): inverted terminal repeat of adeno-associated virus serotype 2 inverted
   5163..673     +  CDS            SYFP2 (across the origin): SYFP2 is a basic (constitutively fluorescent) yellow fluorescent protein published in 2006, derived from Aequorea victoria. It is reported to be a very rapidly-maturing monomer with moderate acid sensitivity.
>Addgene plasmid #230313 | AiP13612 - pAAV-AiE1020h-minBG-SYFP2-P2A-3XFLAG-10aa-H2B-WPRE3-BGHpA (Alias: CN3612) | addgene full sequence | sequence record 470714 | Addgene NGS Result
CCTGGTCGAGCTGGACGGCGATGTCAACGGCCACAAGTTCAGCGTGTCCGGCGAGGGCGAGGGCGATGCC
ACCTACGGCAAGCTGACCCTGAAGCTGATCTGCACCACCGGCAAGCTGCCCGTGCCCTGGCCCACCCTCG
TGACCACCCTGGGCTACGGCGTGCAGTGCTTCGCCCGCTACCCCGACCACATGAAGCAGCACGACTTCTT
CAAGTCCGCCATGCCCGAAGGCTACGTCCAGGAGCGCACCATCTTCTTCAAAGACGACGGCAACTACAAG
ACCCGCGCCGAGGTGAAGTTCGAGGGCGACACCCTGGTGAACCGCATCGAGCTGAAGGGCATCGACTTCA
AGGAGGACGGCAACATCCTGGGGCACAAGCTGGAGTACAACTACAACAGCCACAACGTCTATATCACCGC
CGACAAGCAGAAGAACGGCATCAAGGCCAACTTCAAGATCCGCCACAACATCGAGGACGGCGGCGTGCAG
CTCGCCGACCACTACCAGCAGAACACCCCCATCGGCGACGGCCCCGTGCTGCTGCCCGACAACCACTACC
TGAGCTACCAGTCCAAGCTGAGCAAAGACCCCAACGAGAAGCGCGATCACATGGTCCTGCTGGAGTTCGT
GACCGCCGCCGGGATCACTCTCGGCATGGACGAGCTGTACAAGGGCTCTGGTGCTACCAACTTCTCACTG
TTGAAACAGGCAGGGGATGTAGAGGAGAATCCAGGGCCTGGTGCTAGTGGAGACTACAAAGACCATGACG
GAGATTATAAAGATCATGACATCGATTACAAGGATGACGATGACAAGTCCGGACTCAGATCTGGAGGCTC
CGGAGGCCCAGAGCCAGCGAAGTCTGCTCCCGCCCCGAAAAAGGGCTCCAAGAAGGCGGTGACTAAGGCG
CAGAAGAAAGGCGGCAAGAAGCGCAAGCGCAGCCGCAAGGAGAGCTATTCCATCTATGTGTACAAGGTTC
TGAAGCAGGTCCACCCTGACACCGGCATTTCGTCCAAGGCCATGGGCATCATGAATTCGTTTGTGAACGA
CATTTTCGAGCGCATCGCAGGAGAGGCTTCCCGCCTGGCGCATTACAACAAGCGCTCGACCATCACCTCC
CGGGAGATCCAGACGGCCGTGCGCCTGCTGCTGCCTGGGGAGTTGGCCAAGCACGCCGTGTCCGAGGGTA
CTAAGGCCATCACCAAGTACACCAGCGCTAAGTAATGAGGCGCGCCGCGGCCGCGAATTCGATATCATAA
TCAACCTCTGGATTACAAAATTTGTGAAAGATTGACTGGTATTCTTAACTATGTTGCTCCTTTTACGCTA
TGTGGATACGCTGCTTTAATGCCTTTGTATCATGCTATTGCTTCCCGTATGGCTTTCATTTTCTCCTCCT
TGTATAAATCCTGGTTAGTTCTTGCCACGGCGGAACTCATCGCCGCCTGCCTTGCCCGCTGCTGGACAGG
GGCTCGGCTGTTGGGCACTGACAATTCCGTGGCTCGAGAGATCTTCGACTGTGCCTTCTAGTTGCCAGCC
ATCTGTTGTTTGCCCCTCCCCCGTGCCTTCCTTGACCCTGGAAGGTGCCACTCCCACTGTCCTTTCCTAA
TAAAATGAGGAAATTGCATCGCATTGTCTGAGTAGGTGTCATTCTATTCTGGGGGGTGGGGTGGGGCAGG
ACAGCAAGGGGGAGGATTGGGAAGACAATAGCAGGCATGAGATCTCACGTGCGGACCGAGCGGCCGCAGG
AACCCCTAGTGATGGAGTTGGCCACTCCCTCTCTGCGCGCTCGCTCGCTCACTGAGGCCGGGCGACCAAA
GGTCGCCCGACGCCCGGGCTTTGCCCGGGCGGCCTCAGTGAGCGAGCGAGCGCGCAGCTGCCTGCAGGGG
CGCCTGATGCGGTATTTTCTCCTTACGCATCTGTGCGGTATTTCACACCGCATA
[95 nt withheld, positions 1945-2039]
T
[46 nt withheld, positions 2041-2086]
C
[141 nt withheld, positions 2088-2228]
CCTTTGACGTTGGAGTCCACGTTCTTT
[37 nt withheld, positions 2256-2292]
ACTCTATCTCGGGCTATTCTTTTGATTTATAAGGGATTTTGCCGATTTCGGTCTATTGGTTAAAAAATGA
GCTGATTTAACAAAAATTTAACGCGAATTTTAACAAAATATTAACGTTTACAATTTTATGGTGCACTCTC
AGTACAATCTGCTCTGATGCCGCATAGTTAAGCCAGCCCCGACACCCGCCAACACCCGCTGACGCGCCCT
GACGGGCTTGTCTGCTCCCGGCATCCGCTTACAGACAAGCTGTGACCGTCTCCGGGAGCTGCATGTGTCA
GAGGTTTTCACCGTCATCACCGAAACGCGCGAGACGAAAGGGCCTCGTGATACGCCTATTTTTATAGGTT
AATGTCATGATAATAATGGTTTCTTAGACGTCAGGTGGCACTTTTCGGGGAAATGTGCGCGGAACCCCTA
TTTGTTTATTTTTCTAAATACATTCAAATATGTATCCGCTCATGAGACAATAACCCTGATAAATGCTTCA
ATAATATTGAAAAAGGAAGAGTATGAGTATTCAACATTTCCGTGTCGCCCTTATTCCCTTTTTTGCGGCA
TTTTGCCTTCCTGTTTTTGCTCACCCAGAAACGCTGGTGAAAGTAAAAGATGCTGAAGATCAGTTGGGTG
CACGAGTGGGTTACATCGAACTGGATCTCAACAGCGGTAAGATCCTTGAGAGTTTTCGCCCCGAAGAACG
TTTTCCAATGATGAGCACTTTTAAAGTTCTGCTATGTGGCGCGGTATTATCCCGTATTGACGCCGGGCAA
GAGCAACTCGGTCGCCGCATACACTATTCTCAGAATGACTTGGTTGAGTACTCACCAGTCACAGAAAAGC
ATCTTACGGATGGCATGACAGTAAGAGAATTATGCAGTGCTGCCATAACCATGAGTGATAACACTGCGGC
CAACTTACTTCTGACAACGATCGGAGGACCGAAGGAGCTAACCGCTTTTTTGCACAACATGGGGGATCAT
GTAACTCGCCTTGATCGTTGGGAACCGGAGCTGAATGAAGCCATACCAAACGACGAGCGTGACACCACGA
TGCCTGTAGCAATGGCAACAACGTTGCGCAAACTATTAACTGGCGAACTACTTACTCTAGCTTCCCGGCA
ACAATTAATAGACTGGATGGAGGCGGATAAAGTTGCAGGACCACTTCTGCGCTCGGCCCTTCCGGCTGGC
TGGTTTATTGCTGATAAATCTGGAGCCGGTGAGCGTGGGTCTCGCGGTATCATTGCAGCACTGGGGCCAG
ATGGTAAGCCCTCCCGTATCGTAGTTATCTACACGACGGGGAGTCAGGCAACTATGGATGAACGAAATAG
ACAGATCGCTGAGATAGGTGCCTCACTGATTAAGCATTGGTAACTGTCAGACCAAGTTTACTCATATATA
CTTTAGATTGATTTAAAACTTCATTTTTAATTTAAAAGGATCTAGGTGAAGATCCTTTTTGATAATCTCA
TGACCAAAATCCCTTAACGTGAGTTTTCGTTCCACTGAGCGTCAGACCCCGTAGAAAAGATCAAAGGATC
TTCTTGAGATCCTTTTTTTCTGCGCGTAATCTGCTGCTTGCAAACAAAAAAACCACCGCTACCAGCGGTG
GTTTGTTTGCCGGATCAAGAGCTACCAACTCTTTTTCCGAAGGTAACTGGCTTCAGCAGAGCGCAGATAC
CAAATACTGTTCTTCTAGTGTAGCCGTAGTTAGGCCACCACTTCAAGAACTCTGTAGCACCGCCTACATA
CCTCGCTCTGCTAATCCTGTTACCAGTGGCTGCTGCCAGTGGCGATAAGTCGTGTCTTACCGGGTTGGAC
TCAAGACGATAGTTACCGGATAAGGCGCAGCGGTCGGGCTGAACGGGGGGTTCGTGCACACAGCCCAGCT
TGGAGCGAACGACCTACACCGAACTGAGATACCTACAGCGTGAGCTATGAGAAAGCGCCACGCTTCCCGA
AGGGAGAAAGGCGGACAGGTATCCGGTAAGCGGCAGGGTCGGAACAGGAGAGCGCACGAGGGAGCTTCCA
GGGGGAAACGCCTGGTATCTTTATAGTCCTGTCGGGTTTCGCCACCTCTGACTTGAGCGTCGATTTTTGT
GATGCTCGTCAGGGGGGCGGAGCCTATGGAAAAACGCCAGCAACGCGGCCTTTTTACGGTTCCTGGCCTT
TTGCTGGCCTTTTGCTCACATGTCCTGCAGGCAGCTGCGCGCTCGCTCGCTCACTGAGGCCGCCCGGGCG
TCGGGCGACCTTTGGTCGCCCGGCCTCAGTGAGCGAGCGAGCGCGCAGAGAGGGAGTGGCCAACTCCATC
ACTAGGGGTTCCTGCGGCCGCACGCGTAGGGGAAGCTTTCATGCCAAGTGGAAACAAGACAAAATAAATG
CACCGAATCCGATTTCAAAAGCTGTTTGAAAACTCTGTCCGGAATTGCTGGAAAGGGCCCCAGCATCCAC
AGGAAATGTATCCCTGCCAAGCCCTGTGCTACTGAACTCTGTGGCCCCCACTCCTGCCTCCCGGTGACTT
GTTTAGAACTACTTCAGATCGGAACAAATCACAGCCAACTGCAGTCGCTGTCTCTAGCCCTTCAATCACT
CCTAATCAGACCGTGTATTTTAGCAACAGAATCTTCCCTGGCTGAGGAGCTCATTCATCTGCCTTCCACC
AGCTCGACACCCTTTGAATGGGAGATGAGGGGAAGCCACCTGCTTCTCTGGCAGCCAAGGGAAGCTGGGA
GGAGGCAGGAATTGCCAGCCCTCCCTCTCTGATAGATCACCGAGCTCGGGCTGGGCATAAAAGTCAGGGC
AGAGCCATCTATTGCTTACATTTGCTTCTGGGATCCAGATCTTTCGAAGCTAGCGCTACCGGTCGCCACC
ATGGTCTCCAAGGGCGAGGAGCTGTTCACCGGGGTGGTGCCCAT
